Addgene plasmid #156633: pD649-HAsp-VSTM2A-Fc(DAPA)-AviTag-6xHis
Purpose: Mammalian expression of secreted protein fused to Fc(DAPA)-Avi-6xHis.
Depositing lab: Chris Garcia. Depositing organization: Stanford University. Publication: A Human IgSF Cell-Surface Interactome Reveals a Complex Network of Protein-Protein Interactions. Wojtowicz WM, Vielmetter J, Fernandes RA, Siepe DH, Eastman CL, Chisholm GB, Cox S, Klock H, Anderson PW, Rue SM, Miller JJ, Glaser SM, Bragstad ML, Vance J, Lam AW, Lesley SA, Zinn K, Garcia KC. Cell. 2020 Aug 20;182(4):1027-1043.e17. doi: 10.1016/j.cell.2020.07.025. PubMed 32822567.
Backbone
  Vector backbone: pD649
  Backbone size w/o insert (bp): 6106
  Vector type: Mammalian Expression
Growth in bacteria
  Bacterial resistance: Ampicillin, 100 μg/mL
  Growth temperature: 37°C
  Growth strain: DH5alpha
  Copy number: High Copy
Gene/Insert
  Gene/Insert name: VSTM2A (alt name: VTM2A)
  Species: H. sapiens (human)
  Insert size (bp): 636
  Mutation: Fc region of human IgG contains D265A and P329A mutations (DAPA)
  Entrez Gene: VSTM2A (a.k.a. VSTM2, MGC33530)
  Promoter: CMV/SP6
  Tag / fusion protein: Fc(DAPA)-AviTag-6xHis (C terminal on backbone)
  Cloning method: Restriction Enzyme; 5′ cloning site GCGGCCGC (not destroyed); 3′ cloning site GGCGCGCC (not destroyed)
  Sequencing primers: 5′ ATTTAGGTGACACTATAG; 3′ CACGTACCAGTTGAACTTCACC
Resource information
  A portion of this plasmid was derived from a plasmid made by: synthesis by ThermoFisher
Terms and licenses: Academic/Nonprofit Terms; Industry Terms: Not Available to Industry
Depositor comments: Some plasmids in this collection may have an IS4-like element ISVsa5 family transposase upstream of the CMV promoter.
How to cite: pD649-HAsp-VSTM2A-Fc(DAPA)-AviTag-6xHis was a gift from Chris Garcia (Addgene plasmid # 156633 ; http://n2t.net/addgene:156633 ; RRID:Addgene_156633)
