[The description below was written by a language model from this plasmid's Addgene catalogue record and pLannotate feature annotations shown in this document.]
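Description:
pD649-HAsp-VSTM2A-Fc(DAPA)-AviTag-6xHis is a mammalian expression plasmid built on the pD649 backbone for producing a secreted, Fc-fused form of human VSTM2A, an immunoglobulin-superfamily protein. It is maintained in E. coli as a high-copy plasmid through a ColE1/pUC-type origin and selected with ampicillin via a full-length β-lactamase gene. The annotation of the 6,742-nt sequenced record also finds an SV40 early promoter/EM7 promoter cassette driving a puromycin N-acetyltransferase coding sequence with an SV40 polyadenylation signal, which could in principle allow puromycin selection in mammalian cells, although the catalogue entry does not list a mammalian marker. Several small fragments (KanR, lacZα, ble, f1 ori, rrnB T2) appear to be backbone remnants rather than functional parts.

The expression unit uses the CMV enhancer and immediate-early promoter, followed by a fragment of CMV intron A and an SP6 promoter that provides a sequencing-primer site and could support in vitro transcription. The open reading frame begins with a signal peptide: the name indicates an HA signal peptide, while the annotation tool matched a short fragment to a mouse IgH signal sequence. The roughly 636-bp VSTM2A insert sits between retained NotI and AscI sites. It is fused at its C terminus to human IgG1 Fc carrying the D265A and P329A (DAPA) substitutions, which are generally used to reduce Fc effector binding. An AviTag for site-specific BirA biotinylation and a 6xHis tag for metal-affinity purification follow, and the unit ends with a bGH polyadenylation signal. The Fc dimerises the secreted protein, making it suited to purification and multimerised binding assays such as the cell-surface protein interaction screening for which the collection was built. The depositor notes that some plasmids in this series may carry an IS4-like transposase insertion upstream of the CMV promoter, though none is annotated here.
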