Features (pLannotate 1.2.2; 21 found; start..end, strand, type, name):
    119..143     -  CDS            KanR (fragment): aminoglycoside phosphotransferase; aph(3')-Ia; confers resistance to kanamycin
    254..842     +  rep_origin     ori: high-copy-number ColE1/pMB1/pBR322/pUC origin of replication
   1067..1084    +  terminator     rrnB T2 terminator (fragment): transcription terminator T2 from the E. coli rrnB gene
   1109..1128    -  CDS            lacZα (fragment): LacZα fragment of β-galactosidase; lacZ fragment
   1584..1600    +  protein_bind   lac operator: The lac repressor binds to the lac operator to inhibit transcription in E. coli. This inhibition can be relieved by adding lactose or isopropyl-β-D-thiogalactopyranoside (IPTG). lac repressor encoded by lacI
   1843..2146    +  enhancer       CMV enhancer: human cytomegalovirus immediate early enhancer
   2147..2350    +  promoter       CMV promoter: human cytomegalovirus (CMV) immediate early promoter
   2486..2529    +  intron         CMV intron (fragment): modified intron A from human cytomegalovirus
   2581..2599    +  promoter       SP6 promoter: promoter for bacteriophage SP6 RNA polymerase
   2603..2640    +  CDS            IgH signal sequence (fragment): signal sequence from the mouse immunoglobulin heavy chain variable region
   2746..3384    +  CDS            VSTM2A (fragment): VTM2A_HUMAN - Also known as VSTM2. Experimental evidence at protein level: Swiss-Prot protein existence level 1. Plays a role in the regulation of the early stage of white and brown preadipocyte cell differentiation. Promotes adipogenic commitment of preadipocytes by increasing gene expression of the transcription factor PPARG in a BMP4-dependent signaling pathway. From Homo sapiens (Human).
   3400..4077    +  CDS            IGHG1 (fragment): IGHG1_HUMAN - Experimental evidence at protein level: Swiss-Prot protein existence level 1. Constant region of immunoglobulin heavy chains. Immunoglobulins, also known as antibodies, are membrane-bound or secreted glycoproteins produced by B lymphocytes. In the recognition phase of humoral immunity, the membrane-bound immunoglobulins serve as receptors which, upon binding of a specific antigen, trigger the clonal expansion and differentiation of B lymphocytes into immunoglobulins- secreting plasma cells. Secreted immunoglobulins mediate the effector phase of humoral immunity, which results in
   4292..4403    +  polyA_signal   bGH poly(A) signal: bovine growth hormone polyadenylation signal
   4404..4512    +  rep_origin     f1 ori (fragment): f1 bacteriophage origin of replication; arrow indicates direction of (+) strand synthesis
   4526..4855    +  promoter       SV40 promoter: SV40 enhancer and early promoter
   4903..4950    +  promoter       EM7 promoter: synthetic bacterial promoter&nbsp
   4969..5568    +  CDS            PuroR (fragment): puromycin N-acetyltransferase; pac from Streptomyces; confers resistance to puromycin
   5578..5703    +  CDS            ble (fragment): BLE_KLEPN - Experimental evidence at protein level: Swiss-Prot protein existence level 1. Binding protein with a strong affinity to the bleomycin family of antibiotics. Binds to CL990; an antimitotic-antibiotic compound. From Klebsiella pneumoniae.
   5698..5819    +  polyA_signal   SV40 poly(A) signal: SV40 polyadenylation signal
   5872..6732    -  CDS            AmpR: β-lactamase; bla; confers resistance to ampicillin, carbenicillin, and related antibiotics
   6735..89      -  promoter       AmpR promoter (fragment) (across the origin): bla
>Addgene plasmid #156633 | pD649-HAsp-VSTM2A-Fc(DAPA)-AviTag-6xHis | addgene full sequence | sequence record 486114 | Addgene NGS Result
TTTCAATATTATTGAAGCATTTATCAGGGTTATTGTCTCATGAGCGGATACATATTTGAATGTATTTAGA
AAAATAAACAAATAGGGGTCAGTGTTACAACCAATTAACCAATTCTGAACATTATCGCGAGCCCATTTAT
ACCTGAATATGGCTCATAACACCCCTTGCTCATGACCAAAATCCCTTAACGTGAGTTACGCGCGCGTCGT
TCCACTGAGCGTCAGACCCCGTAGAAAAGATCAAAGGATCTTCTTGAGATCCTTTTTTTCTGCGCGTAAT
CTGCTGCTTGCAAACAAAAAAACCACCGCTACCAGCGGTGGTTTGTTTGCCGGATCAAGAGCTACCAACT
CTTTTTCCGAAGGTAACTGGCTTCAGCAGAGCGCAGATACCAAATACTGTTCTTCTAGTGTAGCCGTAGT
TAGCCCACCACTTCAAGAACTCTGTAGCACCGCCTACATACCTCGCTCTGCTAATCCTGTTACCAGTGGC
TGCTGCCAGTGGCGATAAGTCGTGTCTTACCGGGTTGGACTCAAGACGATAGTTACCGGATAAGGCGCAG
CGGTCGGGCTGAACGGGGGGTTCGTGCACACAGCCCAGCTTGGAGCGAACGACCTACACCGAACTGAGAT
ACCTACAGCGTGAGCTATGAGAAAGCGCCACGCTTCCCGAAGGGAGAAAGGCGGACAGGTATCCGGTAAG
CGGCAGGGTCGGAACAGGAGAGCGCACGAGGGAGCTTCCAGGGGGAAACGCCTGGTATCTTTATAGTCCT
GTCGGGTTTCGCCACCTCTGACTTGAGCGTCGATTTTTGTGATGCTCGTCAGGGGGGCGGAGCCTATGGA
AAAACGCCAGCAACGCGGCCTTTTTACGGTTCCTGGCCTTTTGCTGGCCTTTTGCTCACATGTTCTTTCC
TGCGTTATCCCCTGATTCTGTGGATAACCGTATTACCGCCTTTGAGTGAGCTGATACCGCTCGCCGCAGC
CGAACGACCGAGCGCAGCGAGTCAGTGAGCGAGGAAGCGGAAGGCGAGAGTAGGGAACTGCCAGGCATCA
AACTAAGCAGAAGGCCCCTGACGGATGGCCTTTTTGCGTTTCTACAAACTCTTTCTGTGTTGTAAAACGA
CGGCCAGTCTTAAGCTCGGGCCCCCTGGGCGGTTCTGATAACGAGTAATCGTTAATCCGCAAATAACGTA
AAAACCCGCTTCGGCGGGTTTTTTTATGGGGGGAGTTTAGGGAAAGAGCATTTGTCAGAATATTTAAGGG
CGCCTGTCACTTTGCTTGATATATGAGAATTATTTAACCTTATAAATGAGAAAAAAGCAACGCACTTTAA
ATAAGATACGTTGCTTTTTCGATTGATGAACACCTATAATTAAACTATTCATCTATTATTTATGATTTTT
TGTATATACAATATTTCTAGTTTGTTAAAGAGAATTAAGAAAATAAATCTCGAAAATAATAAAGGGAAAA
TCAGTTTTTGATATCAAAATTATACATGTCAACGATAATACAAAATATAATACAAACTATAAGATGTTAT
CAGTATTTATTATCATTTAGAATAAATTTTGTGTCGCCCTTAATTGTGAGCGGATAACAATTACGAGCTT
CATGCACAGTGGCGTTGACTCAATATTGGCCATTAGCCATATTATTCATTGGTTATATAGCATAAATCAA
TATTGGCTATTGGCCATTGCATACGTTGTATCTATATCATAATATGTACATTTATATTGGCTCATGTCCA
ATATGACCGCCATGTTGGCATTGATTATTGACTAGTTATTAATAGTAATCAATTACGGGGTCATTAGTTC
ATAGCCCATATATGGAGTTCCGCGTTACATAACTTACGGTAAATGGCCCGCCTGGCTGACCGCCCAACGA
CCCCCGCCCATTGACGTCAATAATGACGTATGTTCCCATAGTAACGCCAATAGGGACTTTCCATTGACGT
CAATGGGTGGAGTATTTACGGTAAACTGCCCACTTGGCAGTACATCAAGTGTATCATATGCCAAGTACGC
CCCCTATTGACGTCAATGACGGTAAATGGCCCGCCTGGCATTATGCCCAGTACATGACCTTATGGGACTT
TCCTACTTGGCAGTACATCTACGTATTAGTCATCGCTATTACCATGGTGATGCGGTTTTGGCAGTACATC
AATGGGCGTGGATAGCGGTTTGACTCACGGGGATTTCCAAGTCTCCACCCCATTGACGTCAATGGGAGTT
TGTTTTGGCACCAAAATCAACGGGACTTTCCAAAATGTCGTAACAACTCCGCCCCATTGACGCAAATGGG
CGGTAGGCGTGTACGGTGGGAGGTCTATATAAGCAGAGCTCGTTTAGTGAACCGTCAGATCGCCTGGAGA
CGCCATCCACGCTGTTTTGACCTCCATAGAAGACACCGGGACCGATCCAGCCTCCGCGGCCGGGAACGGT
GCATTGGAACGCGGATTCCCCGTGCCAAGAGTGACGTAAGTACCGCCTATAGAGTCTATAGGCCCACCCC
CTTGGCTTCGTTAGAACGCGGCTACAATTAATACATAACCTTATGTATCATACACATACGATTTAGGTGA
CACTATAGAATAACATCCACTTTGCCTTTCTCTCCACAGGTGTCCACTCCCAGGTCCAACTGCACCTCGG
TTCTATCGAAAACGCGCCTGCTAGCGCCACCATGAAGACCATCATTGCCCTGAGCTACATCTTCTGCCTG
GTGTTCGCTGCGGCCGCCTCTCAGGCCAAGTTTACCGAGTTTCCCAGAAACGTGACCGCCACCGAGGGCC
AGAATGTGGAAATGAGCTGTGCCTTTCAGAGCGGCAGCGCCAGCGTGTACCTGGAAATTCAGTGGTGGTT
TCTGAGAGGCCCCGAGGATCTTGATCCTGGTGCTGAAGGTGCTGGCGCTCAGGTTGAACTGCTGCCCGAT
AGAGATCCTGACAGCGACGGCACCAAGATCAGCACAGTGAAGGTGCAGGGCAACGACATCAGCCACAAGC
TGCAGATCTCCAAAGTGCGGAAGAAGGACGAGGGCCTGTACGAGTGTAGAGTGACCGATGCCAACTACGG
CGAGCTGCAAGAACACAAGGCCCAGGCCTACCTGAAAGTGAACGCCAACAGCCACGCCAGAAGAATGCAG
GCCTTTGAGGCCTCTCCTATGTGGCTGCAGGACATGAAGCCCAGAAAGAACGTGTCCGCCGCCATTCCTA
GCTCTATCCACGGCTCTGCCAACCAGAGAACCCACTCTACAAGCAGCCCTCAGGTGGTGGCCAAGATTCC
TAAGCAGTCTCCTCAGAGCGGAGCCAGAATCGCCACATCTCATGGACTGTCTGTGCTGCTGCTCGTGTGC
GGATTTGTGAAAGGCGCCCTGCTTGGCGCGCCGGGCGGCGACAAGACCCACACCTGCCCCCCCTGCCCAG
CTCCAGAACTGCTGGGAGGGCCTTCCGTGTTCCTGTTCCCCCCCAAGCCCAAGGACACCCTGATGATCAG
CAGGACCCCCGAGGTGACCTGCGTGGTGGTGGCCGTGTCCCACGAGGACCCAGAGGTGAAGTTCAACTGG
TACGTGGACGGCGTGGAGGTGCACAACGCCAAGACCAAGCCCAGAGAGGAGCAGTACAACAGCACCTACA
GGGTGGTGTCCGTGCTGACCGTGCTGCACCAGGACTGGCTGAACGGCAAAGAATACAAGTGCAAAGTCTC
CAACAAGGCCCTGGCTGCCCCAATCGAAAAGACAATCAGCAAGGCCAAGGGCCAGCCACGGGAGCCCCAG
GTGTACACCCTGCCCCCCAGCCGGGAGGAGATGACCAAGAACCAGGTGTCCCTGACCTGTCTGGTGAAGG
GCTTCTACCCCAGCGATATCGCCGTGGAGTGGGAGAGCAACGGCCAGCCCGAGAACAACTACAAGACCAC
CCCCCCAGTGCTGGACAGCGACGGCAGCTTCTTCCTGTACAGCAAGCTGACCGTGGACAAGTCCAGGTGG
CAGCAGGGCAACGTGTTCAGCTGCAGCGTGATGCACGAGGCCCTGCACAACCACTACACCCAGAAGTCCC
TGAGCCTGAGCCCCGGCGGCAGCGGTCTTAATGATATTTTCGAGGCTCAGAAGATTGAGTGGCATGAACA
CCACCACCATCACCACTAAGGCCGGCCTGTAGTCACTGGCACAACGCGTTACCCGGTAAGCCAATCGGGT
ATACACGGTCGTCATACTGCAGACAGGGTTCTTCTACTTTGCAAGATAGTCTTGAGTAGTAAAATAAATA
GATAGAGAAAATCAGCCTCGACTGTGCCTTCTAGTTGCCAGCCATCTGTTGTTTGCCCCTCCCCCGTGCC
TTCCTTGACCCTGGAAGGTGCCACTCCCACTGTCCTTTCCTAATAAAATGAGGAAATTGCATCACAACAC
TCAACCCTATCTCGGTCTATTCTTTTGATTTATAAGGGATTTTGCCGATTTCGGCCTATTGGTTAAAAAA
TGAGCTGATTTAACAAAAATTTAACGCGAATTAATTCTGTGGAATGTGTGTCAGTTAGGGTGTGGAAAGT
CCCCAGGCTCCCCAGCAGGCAGAAGTATGCAAAGCATGCATCTCAATTAGTCAGCAACCAGGTGTGGAAA
GTCCCCAGGCTCCCCAGCAGGCAGAAGTATGCAAAGCATGCATCTCAATTAGTCAGCAACCATAGTCCCG
CCCCTAACTCCGCCCATCCCGCCCCTAACTCCGCCCAGTTCCGCCCATTCTCCGCCCCATGGCTGACTAA
TTTTTTTTATTTATGCAGAGGCCGAGGCCGCCTCTGCCTCTGAGCTATTCCAGAAGTAGTGAGGAGGCTT
TTTTGGAGGCCTAGGCTTTTGCAAAAAGCTCCCGGGAGCTTGTATATCCATTTTCGGATCTGATCAGCAC
GTGTTGACAATTAATCATCGGCATAGTATATCGGCATAGTATAATACGACAAGGTGAGGAACTAAACCAT
GACCGAGTACAAGCCCACGGTGCGCCTCGCCACCCGCGACGACGTCCCCAGGGCCGTACGCACCCTCGCC
GCCGCGTTCGCCGACTACCCCGCCACGCGCCACACCGTCGATCCGGACCGCCACATCGAGCGGGTCACCG
AGCTGCAAGAACTCTTCCTCACGCGCGTCGGGCTCGACATCGGCAAGGTGTGGGTCGCGGACGACGGCGC
CGCGGTGGCGGTCTGGACCACGCCGGAGAGCGTCGAAGCGGGGGCGGTGTTCGCCGAGATCGGCCCGCGC
ATGGCCGAGTTGAGCGGTTCCCGGCTGGCCGCGCAGCAACAGATGGAAGGCCTCCTGGCGCCGCACCGGC
CCAAGGAGCCCGCGTGGTTCCTGGCCACCGTCGGCGTCTCGCCCGACCACCAGGGCAAGGGTCTGGGCAG
CGCCGTCGTGCTCCCCGGAGTGGAGGCGGCCGAGCGCGCCGGGGTGCCCGCCTTCCTGGAGACATCCGCG
CCCCGCAACCTCCCCTTCTACGAGCGGCTCGGCTTCACCGTCACCGCCGACGTCGAGGTGCCCGAAGGAC
CGCGCACCTGGTGCATGACCCGCAAGCCCGGTGCCTGACACGTGCTACGAGATTTCGATTCCACCGCCGC
CTTCTATGAAAGGTTGGGCTTCGGAATCGTTTTCCGGGACGCCGGCTGGATGATCCTCCAGCGCGGGGAT
CTCATGCTGGAGTTCTTCGCCCACCCCAACTTGTTTATTGCAGCTTATAATGGTTACAAATAAAGCAATA
GCATCACAAATTTCACAAATAAAGCATTTTTTTCACTGCATTCTAGTTGTGGTTTGTCCAAACTCATCAA
TGTATCTTATCATGTCTGTATACCGTCGACCTCTAGCTAGAGCTTGGCGTAATCATGGTCATTACCAATG
CTTAATCAGTGAGGCACCTATCTCAGCGATCTGTCTATTTCGTTCATCCATAGTTGCCTGACTCCCCGTC
GTGTAGATAACTACGATACGGGAGGGCTTACCATCTGGCCCCAGCGCTGCGATGATACCGCGAGAACCAC
GCTCACCGGCTCCGGATTTATCAGCAATAAACCAGCCAGCCGGAAGGGCCGAGCGCAGAAGTGGTCCTGC
AACTTTATCCGCCTCCATCCAGTCTATTAATTGTTGCCGGGAAGCTAGAGTAAGTAGTTCGCCAGTTAAT
AGTTTGCGCAACGTTGTTGCCATCGCTACAGGCATCGTGGTGTCACGCTCGTCGTTTGGTATGGCTTCAT
TCAGCTCCGGTTCCCAACGATCAAGGCGAGTTACATGATCCCCCATGTTGTGCAAAAAAGCGGTTAGCTC
CTTCGGTCCTCCGATCGTTGTCAGAAGTAAGTTGGCCGCAGTGTTATCACTCATGGTTATGGCAGCACTG
CATAATTCTCTTACTGTCATGCCATCCGTAAGATGCTTTTCTGTGACTGGTGAGTACTCAACCAAGTCAT
TCTGAGAATAGTGTATGCGGCGACCGAGTTGCTCTTGCCCGGCGTCAATACGGGATAATACCGCGCCACA
TAGCAGAACTTTAAAAGTGCTCATCATTGGAAAACGTTCTTCGGGGCGAAAACTCTCAAGGATCTTACCG
CTGTTGAGATCCAGTTCGATGTAACCCACTCGTGCACCCAACTGATCTTCAGCATCTTTTACTTTCACCA
GCGTTTCTGGGTGAGCAAAAACAGGAAGGCAAAATGCCGCAAAAAAGGGAATAAGGGCGACACGGAAATG
TTGAATACTCATATTCTTCCTT
