>Addgene plasmid #156633 | pD649-HAsp-VSTM2A-Fc(DAPA)-AviTag-6xHis | depositor partial sequence | sequence record 302376 | insert (secreted protein)
TCTCAGGCCAAGTTTACCGAGTTTCCCAGAAACGTGACCGCCACCGAGGGCCAGAATGTGGAAATGAGCT
GTGCCTTTCAGAGCGGCAGCGCCAGCGTGTACCTGGAAATTCAGTGGTGGTTTCTGAGAGGCCCCGAGGA
TCTTGATCCTGGTGCTGAAGGTGCTGGCGCTCAGGTTGAACTGCTGCCCGATAGAGATCCTGACAGCGAC
GGCACCAAGATCAGCACAGTGAAGGTGCAGGGCAACGACATCAGCCACAAGCTGCAGATCTCCAAAGTGC
GGAAGAAGGACGAGGGCCTGTACGAGTGTAGAGTGACCGATGCCAACTACGGCGAGCTGCAAGAACACAA
GGCCCAGGCCTACCTGAAAGTGAACGCCAACAGCCACGCCAGAAGAATGCAGGCCTTTGAGGCCTCTCCT
ATGTGGCTGCAGGACATGAAGCCCAGAAAGAACGTGTCCGCCGCCATTCCTAGCTCTATCCACGGCTCTG
CCAACCAGAGAACCCACTCTACAAGCAGCCCTCAGGTGGTGGCCAAGATTCCTAAGCAGTCTCCTCAGAG
CGGAGCCAGAATCGCCACATCTCATGGACTGTCTGTGCTGCTGCTCGTGTGCGGATTTGTGAAAGGCGCC
CTGCTT
